Addgene plasmid #49525: pEN12A-P750
Purpose: Ampicillin resistant; entry clone containing PtetO-4C5G and attL1 and attL2 sites for recombination into a Gateway destination vector at the attR4 and attR1 sites
Depositing lab: Dirk Schnappinger. Depositing organization: Cornell University. Publication: A genetic strategy to identify targets for the development of drugs that prevent bacterial persistence. Kim JH, O'Brien KM, Sharma R, Boshoff HI, Rehren G, Chakraborty S, Wallach JB, Monteleone M, Wilson DJ, Aldrich CC, Barry CE 3rd, Rhee KY, Ehrt S, Schnappinger D. Proc Natl Acad Sci U S A. 2013 Nov 4. 10.1073/pnas.1315860110 PubMed 24191058.
Backbone
  Vector backbone: pDO12A
  Backbone size w/o insert (bp): 2597
  Total vector size (bp): 2767
Growth in bacteria
  Bacterial resistance: Ampicillin, 100 μg/mL
  Growth temperature: 37°C
  Growth strain: Mach1
  Copy number: Unknown
Gene/Insert
  Gene/Insert name: P750 (alt name: PtetO-4C5G)
  Insert size (bp): 170
  Promoter: P750
  Cloning method: Gateway Cloning
  Sequencing primers: 5′ n/a; 3′ n/a
Terms and licenses: Academic/Nonprofit Terms; Industry Terms: Not Available to Industry
How to cite: pEN12A-P750 was a gift from Dirk Schnappinger (Addgene plasmid # 49525 ; http://n2t.net/addgene:49525 ; RRID:Addgene_49525)
