[The description below was written by a language model from this plasmid's Addgene catalogue record and pLannotate feature annotations shown in this document.]
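Description:
pEN12A-P750 is a small (2,767 bp) Gateway entry clone built on the pDO12A backbone. It carries a 170 bp promoter element, P750 (also called PtetO-4C5G), rather than a coding sequence. The plasmid is propagated in E. coli using a high-copy ColE1/pUC-type origin. Selection is by ampicillin resistance, provided by a β-lactamase gene under its native bla promoter. The use of ampicillin sets it apart from the kanamycin-resistant entry clones more common in Gateway systems.

The promoter insert lies between an attL1 site and an inverted attL2 site, so LR Clonase can move it into a compatible destination vector. The catalogue purpose line says recombination occurs at attR4 and attR1 sites of the destination vector. That does not match the usual pairing of attL1/attL2 with attR1/attR2, and the record does not resolve the discrepancy. As the alternative name indicates, P750 is a tet operator-containing promoter variant, presumably one regulated by a Tet repressor. The automated annotation does not label the promoter itself. It reports only a short fragment resembling a symmetric lac operator within the insert region, which is probably a similarity hit to the palindromic operator sequence rather than a functional lac element. rrnB T1 and T2 terminators sit upstream of attL1 and help insulate the cassette from read-through transcription from the backbone. The small lacI and lacZα fragments appear to be non-functional remnants of vector construction.

The associated publication concerns a genetic strategy for identifying drug targets relevant to bacterial persistence. This suggests the plasmid serves as a modular promoter part for assembling regulated gene expression or silencing constructs, although the record does not name the final host organism.
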