Features (pLannotate 1.2.2; 10 found; start..end, strand, type, name):
     16..115     +  protein_bind   attL1: mutant version of attL; recombination site for the Gateway® LR reaction LR Clonase™
    258..275     +  protein_bind   lac operator (symmetric) (fragment): The lac repressor binds to the lac operator to inhibit transcription in E. coli. This inhibition can be relieved by adding lactose or isopropyl-β-D-thiogalactopyranoside (IPTG). The symmetric lac operator was optimized for tight binding of lac repressor. lac repressor encoded by lacI
    287..386     -  protein_bind   attL2: mutant version of attL; recombination site for the Gateway® LR reaction LR Clonase™
    428..532     +  promoter       AmpR promoter: bla
    533..1393    +  CDS            AmpR: β-lactamase; bla; confers resistance to ampicillin, carbenicillin, and related antibiotics
   1564..2152    +  rep_origin     ori: high-copy-number ColE1/pMB1/pBR322/pUC origin of replication
   2335..2427    +  CDS            lacI (fragment): lac repressor; lacI; The lac repressor binds to the lac operator to inhibit transcription in E. coli. This inhibition can be relieved by adding lactose or isopropyl-β-D-thiogalactopyranoside (IPTG).
   2482..2509    -  terminator     rrnB T2 terminator: transcription terminator T2 from the E. coli rrnB gene
   2641..2684    +  terminator     rrnB T1 terminator: Escherichia coli rrnB; transcription terminator T1 from the E. coli rrnB gene
   2731..2767    -  CDS            lacZα (fragment): LacZα fragment of β-galactosidase; lacZ fragment
>Addgene plasmid #49525 | pEN12A-P750 | depositor full sequence | sequence record 73917 | pEN12A-P750 sequence 2767 bps
CTTAAGCTCGGGCCCCAAATAATGATTTTATTTTGACTGATAGTGACCTGTTCGTTGCAACAAATTGATG
AGCAATGCTTTTTTATAATGCCAACTTTGTACAAAAAAGCAGGCTGCTACCAGGCCTAGATCTGGGGACC
CTAGAGGTCCCCTTTTTTATTTTAAAAATTTTTTCACGTGCCAGCCGATTGGTCGCTCTGACCAGGGAAA
ATAGCCCTCTGACCTGGGGATTTGCGATCCCCGTCAGTGACGGAGATAATTGTGAGCGCTCACAACCGCA
TGCACCACCCAGCTTTCTTGTACAAAGTTGGCATTATAAGAAAGCATTGCTTATCAATTTGTTGCAACGA
ACAGGTCACTATCAGTCAAAATAAAATCATTATTTGCCATCCAGCTGATGTCAGGTGGCACTTTTCGGGG
AAATGTGCGCGGAACCCCTATTTGTTTATTTTTCTAAATACATTCAAATATGTATCCGCTCATGAGACAA
TAACCCTGATAAATGCTTCAATAATATTGAAAAAGGAAGAGTATGAGTATTCAACATTTCCGTGTCGCCC
TTATTCCCTTTTTTGCGGCATTTTGCCTTCCTGTTTTTGCTCACCCAGAAACGCTGGTGAAAGTAAAAGA
TGCTGAAGATCAGTTGGGTGCACGAGTGGGTTACATCGAACTGGATCTCAACAGCGGTAAGATCCTTGAG
AGTTTTCGCCCCGAAGAACGTTTTCCAATGATGAGCACTTTTAAAGTTCTGCTATGTGGCGCGGTATTAT
CCCGTATTGACGCCGGGCAAGAGCAACTCGGTCGCCGCATACACTATTCTCAGAATGACTTGGTTGAGTA
CTCACCAGTCACAGAAAAGCATCTTACGGATGGCATGACAGTAAGAGAATTATGCAGTGCTGCCATAACC
ATGAGTGATAACACTGCGGCCAACTTACTTCTGACAACGATCGGAGGACCGAAGGAGCTAACCGCTTTTT
TGCACAACATGGGGGATCATGTAACTCGCCTTGATCGTTGGGAACCGGAGCTGAATGAAGCCATACCAAA
CGACGAGCGTGACACCACGATGCCTGTAGCAATGGCAACAACGTTGCGCAAACTATTAACTGGCGAACTA
CTTACTCTAGCTTCCCGGCAACAATTAATAGACTGGATGGAGGCGGATAAAGTTGCAGGACCACTTCTGC
GCTCGGCCCTTCCGGCTGGCTGGTTTATTGCTGATAAATCTGGAGCCGGTGAGCGTGGGTCTCGCGGTAT
CATTGCAGCACTGGGGCCAGATGGTAAGCCCTCCCGTATCGTAGTTATCTACACGACGGGGAGTCAGGCA
ACTATGGATGAACGAAATAGACAGATCGCTGAGATAGGTGCCTCACTGATTAAGCATTGGTAACTGTCAG
ACCAAGTTTACTCATATATACTTTAGATTGATTTAAAACTTCATTTTTAATTTAAAAGGATCTAGGTGAA
GATCCTTTTTGATAATCTCATGACCAAAATCCCTTAACGTGAGTTTTCGTTCCACTGAGCGTCAGACCCC
GTAGAAAAGATCAAAGGATCTTCTTGAGATCCTTTTTTTCTGCGCGTAATCTGCTGCTTGCAAACAAAAA
AACCACCGCTACCAGCGGTGGTTTGTTTGCCGGATCAAGAGCTACCAACTCTTTTTCCGAAGGTAACTGG
CTTCAGCAGAGCGCAGATACCAAATACTGTTCTTCTAGTGTAGCCGTAGTTAGGCCACCACTTCAAGAAC
TCTGTAGCACCGCCTACATACCTCGCTCTGCTAATCCTGTTACCAGTGGCTGCTGCCAGTGGCGATAAGT
CGTGTCTTACCGGGTTGGACTCAAGACGATAGTTACCGGATAAGGCGCAGCGGTCGGGCTGAACGGGGGG
TTCGTGCACACAGCCCAGCTTGGAGCGAACGACCTACACCGAACTGAGATACCTACAGCGTGAGCTATGA
GAAAGCGCCACGCTTCCCGAAGGGAGAAAGGCGGACAGGTATCCGGTAAGCGGCAGGGTCGGAACAGGAG
AGCGCACGAGGGAGCTTCCAGGGGGAAACGCCTGGTATCTTTATAGTCCTGTCGGGTTTCGCCACCTCTG
ACTTGAGCGTCGATTTTTGTGATGCTCGTCAGGGGGGCGGAGCCTATGGAAAAACGCCAGCAACGCGGCC
TTTTTACGGTTCCTGGCCTTTTGCTGGCCTTTTGCTCACATGTTCTTTCCTGCGTTATCCCCTGATTCTG
TGGATAACCGTATTACCGCCTTTGAGTGAGCTGATACCGCTCGCCGCAGCCGAACGACCGAGCGCAGCGA
GTCAGTGAGCGAGGAAGCGGAAGAGCGCCCAATACGCAAACCGCCTCTCCCCGCGCGTTGGCCGATTCAT
TAATGCAGCTGGCACGACAGGTTTCCCGACTGGAAAGCGGGCAGTGAGCGCAACGCAATTAATACGCGTA
CCGCTAGCCAGGAAGAGTTTGTAGAAACGCAAAAAGGCCATCCGTCAGGATGGCCTTCTGCTTAGTTTGA
TGCCTGGCAGTTTATGGCGGGCGTCCTGCCCGCCACCCTCCGGGCCGTTGCTTCACAACGTTCAAATCCG
CTCCCGGCGGATTTGTCCTACTCAGGAGAGCGTTCACCGACAAACAACAGATAAAACGAAAGGCCCAGTC
TTCCGACTGAGCCTTTCGTTTTATTTGATGCCTGGCAGTTCCCTACTCTCGCGTTAACGCTAGCATGGAT
GTTTTCCCAGTCACGACGTTGTAAAACGACGGCCAGT
