>Addgene plasmid #49525 | pEN12A-P750 | addgene partial sequence | sequence record 77100 | pCR8_F1 5'-ttgatgcctggcagttccct-3'
GACTGATAGTGACCTGTTCGTTGCAACAAATTGATGAGCAATGCTTTTTTATAATGCCAACTTTGTACAA
AAAAGCAGGCTGCTACCAGGCCTAGATCTGGGGACCCTAGAGGTCCCCTTTTTTATTTTAAAAATTTTTT
CACGTGCCAGCCGATTGGTCGCTCTGACCAGGGAAAATAGCCCTCTGACCTGGGGATTTGCGATCCCCGT
CAGTGACGGAGATAATTGTGAGCGCTCACAACCGCATGCACCACCCAGCTTTCTTGTACAAAGTTGGCAT
TATAAGAAAGCATTGCTTATCAATTTGTTGCAACGAACAGGTCACTATCAGTCAAAATAAAATCATTATT
TG
